Addgene plasmid #20713: pcDNA3-HA2-Cul4A-deltaROC
Depositing lab: Yue Xiong. Depositing organization: University of North Carolina at Chapel Hill. Publication: Human immunodeficiency virus type 1 Vpr-binding protein VprBP, a WD40 protein associated with the DDB1-CUL4 E3 ubiquitin ligase, is essential for DNA replication and embryonic development. McCall CM, Miliani de Marval PL, Chastain PD, Jackson SC, He YJ, Kotake Y, Cook JG, Xiong Y. Mol Cell Biol. 2008 Sep . 28(18):5621-33. 10.1128/MCB.00232-08 PubMed 18606781.
Backbone
  Vector backbone: pcDNA3-HA2
  Backbone size w/o insert (bp): 5512
  Vector type: Mammalian Expression
  Selectable markers: G418
Growth in bacteria
  Bacterial resistance: Ampicillin, 100 μg/mL
  Growth temperature: 37°C
  Growth strain: DH5alpha
  Copy number: High Copy
Gene/Insert
  Gene/Insert name: Cullin 4A (alt name: CUL4A)
  Species: H. sapiens (human)
  Insert size (bp): 2982
  Mutation: Deletion of residues 594 to 612 from N-terminus
  GenBank ID: NM_001008895
  Entrez Gene: CUL4A
  Tag / fusion protein: HA2 (N terminal on backbone)
  Cloning method: Restriction Enzyme; 5′ cloning site Data not available (not destroyed); 3′ cloning site Data not available (not destroyed)
  Sequencing primers: 5′ T7; 3′ SP6
Terms and licenses: Academic/Nonprofit Terms; Industry Terms: Not Available to Industry
Depositor comments: K644R mutation is present but does not affect function
How to cite: pcDNA3-HA2-Cul4A-deltaROC was a gift from Yue Xiong (Addgene plasmid # 20713 ; http://n2t.net/addgene:20713 ; RRID:Addgene_20713)
