[The description below was written by a language model from this plasmid's Addgene catalogue record and the feature table of its GenBank file.]
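Description:
pcDNA3-HA2-Cul4A-deltaROC is a mammalian expression plasmid built on pcDNA3-HA2, a pcDNA3 derivative that supplies a tandem double HA epitope tag upstream of the cloning site. It is maintained as a high-copy plasmid in E. coli under ampicillin selection, and G418 can be used to select transfected mammalian cells. The catalogue entry does not name the promoter driving expression in mammalian cells. pcDNA3-type backbones conventionally use the CMV immediate-early promoter, but no such feature appears in the available annotation. T7 and SP6 primer sites flank the insert and are listed for sequencing.

The insert is human Cullin 4A (CUL4A), the scaffold subunit of the DDB1-CUL4 E3 ubiquitin ligase, expressed with the HA2 tag at its N terminus. This version carries an internal deletion of residues 594 to 612. The "deltaROC" name suggests that this deletion is meant to remove the region that binds the ROC RING-finger subunit, but the record does not state this explicitly. If so, the protein would serve as a ligase-deficient mutant for comparison with wild-type CUL4A. The depositor also notes a K644R substitution that is reported not to affect function. The associated publication concerns VprBP and the DDB1-CUL4 ligase in DNA replication and embryonic development, so likely uses are transfection, HA-based detection or immunoprecipitation, and dissection of CUL4A complex assembly.

The GenBank record held for this plasmid is a 729 bp partial sequence. It annotates only the T7 promoter and primer site followed by two adjacent HA tag coding segments. This confirms the tag arrangement at the 5′ junction, but the deletion, the rest of the insert and the backbone elements are not covered.
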