LOCUS       Exported 729 bp ds-DNA linear SYN 10-JUN-2021
DEFINITION  synthetic linear DNA
ACCESSION   .
VERSION     .
KEYWORDS    pcDNA3-HA2-Cul4A-deltaROC
SOURCE      synthetic DNA construct
  ORGANISM  synthetic DNA construct
REFERENCE   1 (bases 1 to 729)
  AUTHORS   McCall CM, Miliani de Marval PL, Chastain PD, Jackson SC, He YJ,
            Kotake Y, Cook JG, Xiong Y
  TITLE     Human immunodeficiency virus type 1 Vpr-binding protein VprBP, a
            WD40 protein associated with the DDB1-CUL4 E3 ubiquitin ligase, is
            essential for DNA replication and embryonic development.
  JOURNAL   Mol Cell Biol. 2008 Sep . 28(18):5621-33.
  PUBMED    18606781
REFERENCE   2 (bases 1 to 729)
  AUTHORS   .
  TITLE     Direct Submission
  JOURNAL   Exported Jun 10, 2021 from SnapGene Server 1.1.58
            http://www.snapgene.com
FEATURES             Location/Qualifiers
     source          1..729
                     /organism="synthetic DNA construct"
                     /mol_type="other DNA"
     primer_bind     49..68
                     /label=T7
                     /note="T7 promoter, forward primer"
     promoter        49..67
                     /label=T7 promoter
                     /note="promoter for bacteriophage T7 RNA polymerase"
     CDS             83..109
                     /codon_start=1
                     /product="HA (human influenza hemagglutinin) epitope tag"
                     /label=HA
                     /translation="YPYDVPDYA"
     CDS             113..139
                     /codon_start=1
                     /product="HA (human influenza hemagglutinin) epitope tag"
                     /label=HA
                     /translation="YPYDVPDYA"
ORIGIN
        1 agctctctgg ctaactagag aacccactgc ttactggctt atcgaaatta atacgactca
       61 ctatagggag acccaagcta tgtacccata cgatgttcct gactatgcgg gctatcccta
      121 tgacgtcccg gactatgcaa gcttggtacc gttaacatgg atcccccggg ctgcaggaat
      181 tcggcacgag ccagccatgg cggacgaggc cccgcggaag ggcagcttct cggcgctcgt
      241 gggccgcacc aacggcctca ccaagcccgc ggccctggcc gccgcgcccg ccaagccggg
      301 gggcgcgggc ggctccaaga agctggtcat caagaacttc cgagacagac ctcggctgcc
      361 cgacaactac acgcaggaca cgtggcggaa gctgcacgag gcggtgcggg ccgtgcagag
      421 cagcacctcc atcaggtaca acctcgagga gctctaccag gctgtggaaa atctctgttc
      481 tcacaaagtc tccccaatgc tctacaagca actgcgtcag gcctgtgaag accacgtcca
      541 ggcacagatc cttccgttta gagaagactc actagatagt gttttatttt taaagaanat
      601 taacacgtgc tggcangacc actgcagaca aatgatcatg atcagaanca tcttcctgtt
      661 cttgnnncgc anctatgtgc tgcanaactc cacgctgncc tccatctggg atatgggatn
      721 ngnnctgnt
//
