>Addgene plasmid #20713 | pcDNA3-HA2-Cul4A-deltaROC | addgene partial sequence | sequence record 26537 | 20713 with hCul4a-F 5'-ggagctttcgaaggacatca
CTCAGGCCCTATAGACCTCACAGTGAACATACTCACAATGGGCTACTGGCCAACATACACGCCCATGGAA
GTGCACTTAACCCCAGAAATGATTAAACTTCAGGAAGTATTTAAGGCATTTTATCTTGGAAAGCACAGTG
GTCGAAAACTTCAGTGGCAAACTACTTTGGGACATGCTGTTTTAAAAGCGGAGTTTAAAGAAGGGAAGAA
GGAATTCCAGGTGTCCCTCATAAAAATGGCCACGGGGATAGAGGATAGTGAATTGCGCAGAACGCTGCAG
TCCCTGGCCTGTGGCAAAGCACGTGTGCTGATTAAAAGTCCCAGAGGAAAGGAAGTGGAAGATGGAGACA
AGTTCATTTTTAATGGAGAGTTCAAGCACAAGTTGTTTAGAATAAAGATCAATCAAATTCAGATGAAGGA
AACTGTTGAGGAACAGGTTAGCACCACTGAGAGAGTGTTTCAGGATAGACAATATCAGATTGATGCTGCT
ATCGTCAGAATAATGAAGATGAGAAAGACTCTTGGTCATAATCTTCTAGTTTCTGAATTATATAATCAGC
TGAAATTTCCAGTAAAGCCTGGAGATTTGAAAAAGAGAATTGAATCTCTGATAGACAGAGACTATATGGA
GAGAGACAAA
